Addgene plasmid #60026: TALEN-mROSA26 ELD
Purpose: Expression of a TALEN protein specific for mouse ROSA26 locus.
Depositing lab: Radislav Sedláček. Depositing organization: Institute of Molecular Genetics of the Czech Academy of Sciences. Publication: Efficient gene targeting of the Rosa26 locus in mouse zygotes using TALE nucleases. Kasparek P, Krausova M, Haneckova R, Kriz V, Zbodakova O, Korinek V, Sedlacek R. FEBS Lett. 2014 Sep 18. pii: S0014-5793(14)00689-9. doi: 10.1016/j.febslet.2014.09.014. PubMed 25241166.
Backbone
  Vector backbone: phRL-SV40
  Backbone manufacturer: addgene
  Total vector size (bp): 6000
  Modifications to backbone: insertion of TALE DNA binding domain via Golden gate cloning containing following RVDs: NN-HD-HD-HD-NI-NN-NI-NI-NN-NI-HD-NG-HD-HD-HD-NN-HD
  Vector type: Mammalian Expression, TALEN
Growth in bacteria
  Bacterial resistance: Ampicillin, 100 μg/mL
  Growth temperature: 37°C
  Growth strain: XL1 Blue
  Copy number: Unknown
Gene/Insert
  Gene/Insert name: TALEN-ROSA26
Terms and licenses: Academic/Nonprofit Terms; Industry Terms: Not Available to Industry
How to cite: TALEN-mROSA26 ELD was a gift from Radislav Sedláček (Addgene plasmid # 60026 ; http://n2t.net/addgene:60026 ; RRID:Addgene_60026)
