[The description below was written by a language model from this plasmid's Addgene catalogue record and pLannotate feature annotations shown in this document.]
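Description:
TALEN-mROSA26 ELD is a mammalian expression plasmid built on the phRL-SV40 backbone that encodes one TALE nuclease monomer directed against the mouse ROSA26 locus. It is propagated in E. coli through a high-copy ColE1/pUC-type origin and selected with ampicillin via the β-lactamase gene and its own promoter. The catalogue lists a size of about 6 kb, and the assembled full sequence is 5,780 nt.

The expression unit wraps around the origin of the circular map. It starts with the SV40 enhancer/early promoter and a chimeric β-globin/immunoglobulin intron that promotes efficient mRNA processing. A T7 promoter follows, immediately upstream of the coding region, and would also permit in vitro transcription of the nuclease mRNA. The open reading frame begins with an N-terminal segment derived from the Xanthomonas effector AvrBs3. Next comes a stretch left unannotated by the feature table, which corresponds in position to the TALE repeat array. According to the record, that array was inserted by Golden Gate cloning and carries 17 repeat-variable diresidues that set the DNA target specificity. A short C-terminal AvrBs3 segment then links to the FokI endonuclease cleavage domain, and an SV40 polyadenylation signal lies downstream. "ELD" in the name most likely denotes the obligate-heterodimer FokI variant, which would require a partner TALEN with the complementary FokI variant bound on the opposite strand, but the record neither defines the term nor lists specific mutations.

The stated purpose is expression of a ROSA26-specific TALEN, and the associated publication concerns gene targeting of the Rosa26 safe-harbour locus in mouse zygotes. There, a nuclease-induced double-strand break stimulates integration of donor sequences.
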