Features (pLannotate 1.2.2; 11 found; start..end, strand, type, name):
     38..56      +  promoter       T7 promoter: promoter for bacteriophage T7 RNA polymerase
    132..695     +  CDS            avrBs3 (fragment): AVRB3_XANEU - Experimental evidence at protein level: Swiss-Prot protein existence level 1. Avirulence protein. Acts as a transcription factor in C.annuum plants. In susceptible plants lacking the Bs3 resistance gene induces expression of a number of genes, including genes homologous to a family of auxin-induced genes, alpha-expansin genes, pectate lyase, anthocyanidin glucoside rhamnosyl transferase and at least one transcription factor, UPA20. Their expression leads to plant hypertrophy in mesophyll cells, probably mainly mediated by UPA20 (PubMed:17962565). In resistant plants induces the h
   2286..2492    +  CDS            avrBs3 (fragment): AVRB3_XANEU - Experimental evidence at protein level: Swiss-Prot protein existence level 1. Avirulence protein. Acts as a transcription factor in C.annuum plants. In susceptible plants lacking the Bs3 resistance gene induces expression of a number of genes, including genes homologous to a family of auxin-induced genes, alpha-expansin genes, pectate lyase, anthocyanidin glucoside rhamnosyl transferase and at least one transcription factor, UPA20. Their expression leads to plant hypertrophy in mesophyll cells, probably mainly mediated by UPA20 (PubMed:17962565). In resistant plants induces the h
   2481..3068    +  CDS            fokIR (fragment): T2F1_PLAOK - Also known as rfoKI. Experimental evidence at protein level: Swiss-Prot protein existence level 1. Recognizes the double-stranded sequence 5'-GGATG-3'/3'-CATCC- 5' and cleaves respectively 14 bases after G-1 and 13 bases before C-1. From Planomicrobium okeanokoites (Planococcus okeanokoites) (Flavobacterium okeanokoites).
   3107..3228    -  polyA_signal   SV40 poly(A) signal: SV40 polyadenylation signal
   3251..3319    -  CDS            large T antigen (fragment): large T antigen from SV40 (simian virus 40)
   3361..3465    +  promoter       AmpR promoter: bla
   3466..4326    +  CDS            AmpR: β-lactamase; bla; confers resistance to ampicillin, carbenicillin, and related antibiotics
   4497..5085    +  rep_origin     ori: high-copy-number ColE1/pMB1/pBR322/pUC origin of replication
   5214..5571    +  promoter       SV40 promoter: SV40 enhancer and early promoter
   5641..5773    +  intron         chimeric intron: chimera between introns from human β-globin and immunoglobulin heavy chain genes
>Addgene plasmid #60026 | TALEN-mROSA26 ELD | addgene full sequence | sequence record 100306 | Full plasmid sequence, assembled by Addgene
CTCCCAGTTCAATTACAGCTCTTAAGGCTAGAGTACTTAATACGACTCACTATAGGCTAGCCACCATGGA
CTATAAGGACCACGACGGAGACTACAAGGATCATGATATTGATTACAAAGACGATGACGATAAGATGGCC
CCAAAGAAGAAGCGGAAGGTCGGTATCCACGGAGTCCCAGCAGCCGTAGATTTGAGAACTTTGGGATATT
CACAGCAGCAGCAGGAAAAGATCAAGCCCAAAGTGAGGTCGACAGTCGCGCAGCATCACGAAGCGCTGGT
GGGTCATGGGTTTACACATGCCCACATCGTAGCCTTGTCGCAGCACCCTGCAGCCCTTGGCACGGTCGCC
GTCAAGTACCAGGACATGATTGCGGCGTTGCCGGAAGCCACACATGAGGCGATCGTCGGTGTGGGGAAAC
AGTGGAGCGGAGCCCGAGCGCTTGAGGCCCTGTTGACGGTCGCGGGAGAGCTGAGAGGGCCTCCCCTTCA
GCTGGACACGGGCCAGTTGCTGAAGATCGCGAAGCGGGGAGGAGTCACGGCGGTCGAGGCGGTGCACGCG
TGGCGCAATGCACTGACGGGTGCCCCCCTGAACCTGACCCCGGACCAAGTGGTGGCTATCGCCAGCAACA
ATGGCGGCAAGCAAGCGCTCGAAACGGTGCAGCGGCTGTTGCCGGTGCTGTGCCAGGACCATGGCCTGAC
TCCGGACCAAGTGGTGGCTATCGCCAGCCACGATGGCGGCAAGCAAGCGCTCGAAACGGTGCAGCGGCTG
TTGCCGGTGCTGTGCCAGGACCATGGCCTGACTCCGGACCAAGTGGTGGCTATCGCCAGCCACGATGGCG
GCAAGCAAGCGCTCGAAACGGTGCAGCGGCTGTTGCCGGTGCTGTGCCAGGACCATGGCCTGACTCCGGA
CCAAGTGGTGGCTATCGCCAGCCACGATGGCGGCAAGCAAGCGCTCGAAACGGTGCAGCGGCTGTTGCCG
GTGCTGTGCCAGGACCATGGCCTGACCCCGGACCAAGTGGTGGCTATCGCCAGCAACATTGGCGGCAAGC
AAGCGCTCGAAACGGTGCAGCGGCTGTTGCCGGTGCTGTGCCAGGACCATGGCCTGACCCCGGACCAAGT
GGTGGCTATCGCCAGCAACAATGGCGGCAAGCAAGCGCTCGAAACGGTGCAGCGGCTGTTGCCGGTGCTG
TGCCAGGACCATGGCCTGACCCCGGACCAAGTGGTGGCTATCGCCAGCAACATTGGCGGCAAGCAAGCGC
TCGAAACGGTGCAGCGGCTGTTGCCGGTGCTGTGCCAGGACCATGGCCTGACCCCGGACCAAGTGGTGGC
TATCGCCAGCAACATTGGCGGCAAGCAAGCGCTCGAAACGGTGCAGCGGCTGTTGCCGGTGCTGTGCCAG
GACCATGGCCTGACCCCGGACCAAGTGGTGGCTATCGCCAGCAACAATGGCGGCAAGCAAGCGCTCGAAA
CGGTGCAGCGGCTGTTGCCGGTGCTGTGCCAGGACCATGGCCTGACCCCGGACCAAGTGGTGGCTATCGC
CAGCAACATTGGCGGCAAGCAAGCGCTCGAAACGGTGCAGCGGCTGTTGCCGGTGCTGTGCCAGGACCAT
GGCCTGACCCCGGACCAAGTGGTGGCTATCGCCAGCCACGATGGCGGCAAGCAAGCGCTCGAAACGGTGC
AGCGGCTGTTGCCGGTGCTGTGCCAGGACCATGGCCTGACCCCGGACCAAGTGGTGGCTATCGCCAGCAA
CGGTGGCGGCAAGCAAGCGCTCGAAACGGTGCAGCGGCTGTTGCCGGTGCTGTGCCAGGACCATGGCCTG
ACTCCGGACCAAGTGGTGGCTATCGCCAGCCACGATGGCGGCAAGCAAGCGCTCGAAACGGTGCAGCGGC
TGTTGCCGGTGCTGTGCCAGGACCATGGCCTGACTCCGGACCAAGTGGTGGCTATCGCCAGCCACGATGG
CGGCAAGCAAGCGCTCGAAACGGTGCAGCGGCTGTTGCCGGTGCTGTGCCAGGACCATGGCCTGACTCCG
GACCAAGTGGTGGCTATCGCCAGCCACGATGGCGGCAAGCAAGCGCTCGAAACGGTGCAGCGGCTGTTGC
CGGTGCTGTGCCAGGACCATGGCCTGACCCCGGACCAAGTGGTGGCTATCGCCAGCAACAATGGCGGCAA
GCAAGCGCTCGAAACGGTGCAGCGGCTGTTGCCGGTGCTGTGCCAGGACCATGGCCTGACCCCGGACCAA
GTGGTGGCTATCGCCAGCCACGATGGCGGCAAGCAAGCGCTCGAAAGCATTGTGGCCCAGCTGAGCCGGC
CTGATCCGGCGTTGGCCGCGTTGACCAACGACCACCTCGTAGCGCTGGCCTGCCTCGGCGGACGACCCGC
CTTGGATGCGGTGAAGAAGGGGCTCCCGCACGCGCCTGCATTGATTAAGCGGACCAACAGAAGGATTCCC
GAGAGGACATCACATCGAGTGGCAGGTTCCCAACTCGTGAAGAGTGAACTTGAGGAGAAAAAGTCGGAGC
TGCGGCACAAATTGAAATACGTACCGCATGAATACATCGAACTTATCGAAATTGCTAGGAACTCGACTCA
AGACAGAATCCTTGAGATGAAGGTAATGGAGTTCTTTATGAAGGTTTATGGATACCGAGGGAAGCATCTC
GGTGGATCACGAAAACCCGACGGAGCAATCTATACGGTGGGGAGCCCGATTGATTACGGAGTGATCGTCG
ACACGAAAGCCTACAGCGGTGGGTACAATCTTCCCATCGGGCAGGCAGATGAGATGGAACGTTATGTCGA
AGAAAATCAGACCAGGGACAAACACCTCAATCCAAATGAGTGGTGGAAAGTGTATCCTTCATCAGTGACC
GAGTTTAAGTTTTTGTTTGTCTCTGGGCATTTCAAAGGCAACTATAAGGCCCAGCTCACACGGTTGAATC
ACATTACGAACTGCAATGGTGCGGTTTTGTCCGTAGAGGAACTGCTCATTGGTGGAGAAATGATCAAAGC
GGGAACTCTGACACTGGAAGAAGTCAGACGCAAGTTTAACAATGGCGAGATCAATTTCCGCTCATAATCT
AGAGCGGCCGCTTCGAGCAGACATGATAAGATACATTGATGAGTTTGGACAAACCACAACTAGAATGCAG
TGAAAAAAATGCTTTATTTGTGAAATTTGTGATGCTATTGCTTTATTTGTAACCATTATAAGCTGCAATA
AACAAGTTAACAACAACAATTGCATTCATTTTATGTTTCAGGTTCAGGGGGAGGTGTGGGAGGTTTTTTA
AAGCAAGTAAAACCTCTACAAATGTGGTAAAATCGATAAGGATCCAGGTGGCACTTTTCGGGGAAATGTG
CGCGGAACCCCTATTTGTTTATTTTTCTAAATACATTCAAATATGTATCCGCTCATGAGACAATAACCCT
GATAAATGCTTCAATAATATTGAAAAAGGAAGAGTATGAGTATTCAACATTTCCGTGTCGCCCTTATTCC
CTTTTTTGCGGCATTTTGCCTTCCTGTTTTTGCTCACCCAGAAACGCTGGTGAAAGTAAAAGATGCTGAA
GATCAGTTGGGTGCACGAGTGGGTTACATCGAACTGGATCTCAACAGCGGTAAGATCCTTGAGAGTTTTC
GCCCCGAAGAACGTTTTCCAATGATGAGCACTTTTAAAGTTCTGCTATGTGGCGCGGTATTATCCCGTAT
TGACGCCGGGCAAGAGCAACTCGGTCGCCGCATACACTATTCTCAGAATGACTTGGTTGAGTACTCACCA
GTCACAGAAAAGCATCTTACGGATGGCATGACAGTAAGAGAATTATGCAGTGCTGCCATAACCATGAGTG
ATAACACTGCGGCCAACTTACTTCTGACAACGATCGGAGGACCGAAGGAGCTAACCGCTTTTTTGCACAA
CATGGGGGATCATGTAACTCGCCTTGATCGTTGGGAACCGGAGCTGAATGAAGCCATACCAAACGACGAG
CGTGACACCACGATGCCTGTAGCAATGGCAACAACGTTGCGCAAACTATTAACTGGCGAACTACTTACTC
TAGCTTCCCGGCAACAATTAATAGACTGGATGGAGGCGGATAAAGTTGCAGGACCACTTCTGCGCTCGGC
CCTTCCGGCTGGCTGGTTTATTGCTGATAAATCTGGAGCCGGTGAGCGTGGGTCTCGCGGTATCATTGCA
GCACTGGGGCCAGATGGTAAGCCCTCCCGTATCGTAGTTATCTACACGACGGGGAGTCAGGCAACTATGG
ATGAACGAAATAGACAGATCGCTGAGATAGGTGCCTCACTGATTAAGCATTGGTAACTGTCAGACCAAGT
TTACTCATATATACTTTAGATTGATTTAAAACTTCATTTTTAATTTAAAAGGATCTAGGTGAAGATCCTT
TTTGATAATCTCATGACCAAAATCCCTTAACGTGAGTTTTCGTTCCACTGAGCGTCAGACCCCGTAGAAA
AGATCAAAGGATCTTCTTGAGATCCTTTTTTTCTGCGCGTAATCTGCTGCTTGCAAACAAAAAAACCACC
GCTACCAGCGGTGGTTTGTTTGCCGGATCAAGAGCTACCAACTCTTTTTCCGAAGGTAACTGGCTTCAGC
AGAGCGCAGATACCAAATACTGTTCTTCTAGTGTAGCCGTAGTTAGGCCACCACTTCAAGAACTCTGTAG
CACCGCCTACATACCTCGCTCTGCTAATCCTGTTACCAGTGGCTGCTGCCAGTGGCGATAAGTCGTGTCT
TACCGGGTTGGACTCAAGACGATAGTTACCGGATAAGGCGCAGCGGTCGGGCTGAACGGGGGGTTCGTGC
ACACAGCCCAGCTTGGAGCGAACGACCTACACCGAACTGAGATACCTACAGCGTGAGCTATGAGAAAGCG
CCACGCTTCCCGAAGGGAGAAAGGCGGACAGGTATCCGGTAAGCGGCAGGGTCGGAACAGGAGAGCGCAC
GAGGGAGCTTCCAGGGGGAAACGCCTGGTATCTTTATAGTCCTGTCGGGTTTCGCCACCTCTGACTTGAG
CGTCGATTTTTGTGATGCTCGTCAGGGGGGCGGAGCCTATGGAAAAACGCCAGCAACGCGGCCTTTTTAC
GGTTCCTGGCCTTTTGCTGGCCTTTTGCTCACATGGCTCGACAGATCTGCGCAGCACCATGGCCTGAAAT
AACCTCTGAAAGAGGAACTTGGTTAGGTACCTTCTGAGGCGGAAAGAACCAGCTGTGGAATGTGTGTCAG
TTAGGGTGTGGAAAGTCCCCAGGCTCCCCAGCAGGCAGAAGTATGCAAAGCATGCATCTCAATTAGTCAG
CAACCAGGTGTGGAAAGTCCCCAGGCTCCCCAGCAGGCAGAAGTATGCAAAGCATGCATCTCAATTAGTC
AGCAACCATAGTCCCGCCCCTAACTCCGCCCATCCCGCCCCTAACTCCGCCCAGTTCCGCCCATTCTCCG
CCCCATGGCTGACTAATTTTTTTTATTTATGCAGAGGCCGAGGCCGCCTCGGCCTCTGAGCTATTCCAGA
AGTAGTGAGGAGGCTTTTTTGGAGGCCTAGGCTTTTGCAAAAAGCTTGATTCTTCTGACACAACAGTCTC
GAACTTAAGCTGCAGAAGTTGGTCGTGAGGCACTGGGCAGGTAAGTATCAAGGTTACAAGACAGGTTTAA
GGAGACCAATAGAAACTGGGCTTGTCGAGACAGAGAAGACTCTTGCGTTTCTGATAGGCACCTATTGGTC
TTACTGACATCCACTTTGCCTTTCTCTCCACAGGTGTCCA
