>Addgene plasmid #60026 | TALEN-mROSA26 ELD | depositor partial sequence | sequence record 96770 | Backbone sequence
AACGACCACCTCGTAGCGCTGGCCTGCCTCGGCGGACGACCCGCCTTGGATGCGGTGAAGAAGGGGCTCC
CGCACGCGCCTGCATTGATTAAGCGGACCAACAGAAGGATTCCCGAGAGGACATCACATCGAGTGGCAGG
TTCCCAACTCGTGAAGAGTGAACTTGAGGAGAAAAAGTCGGAGCTGCGGCACAAATTGAAATACGTACCG
CATGAATACATCGAACTTATCGAAATTGCTAGGAACTCGACTCAAGACAGAATCCTTGAGATGAAGGTAA
TGGAGTTCTTTATGAAGGTTTATGGATACCGAGGGAAGCATCTCGGTGGATCACGAAAACCCGACGGAGC
AATCTATACGGTGGGGAGCCCGATTGATTACGGAGTGATCGTCGACACGAAAGCCTACAGCGGTGGGTAC
AATCTTCCCATCGGGCAGGCAGATGAGATGGAACGTTATGTCGAAGAAAATCAGACCAGGGACAAACACC
TCAATCCAAATGAGTGGTGGAAAGTGTATCCTTCATCAGTGACCGAGTTTAAGTTTTTGTTTGTCTCTGG
GCATTTCAAAGGCAACTATAAGGCCCAGCTCACACGGTTGAATCACATTACGAACTGCAATGGTGCGGTT
TTGTCCGTAGAGGAACTGCTCATTGGTGGAGAAATGATCAAAGCGGGAACTCTGACACTGGAAGAAGTCA
GACGCAAGTTTAACAATGGCGAGATCAATTTCCGCTCATAATCTAGAGCGGCCGCTTCGAGCAGACATGA
TAAGATACATTGATGAGTTTGGACAAACCACAACTAGAATGCAGTGAAAAAAATGCTTTATTTGTGAAAT
TTGTGATGCTATTGCTTTATTTGTAACCATTATAAGCTGCAATAAACAAGTTAACAACAACAATTGCATT
CATTTTATGTTTCAGGTTCAGGGGGAGGTGTGGGAGGTTTTTTAAAGCAAGTAAAACCTCTACAAATGTG
GTAAAATCGATAAGGATCCAGGTGGCACTTTTCGGGGAAATGTGCGCGGAACCCCTATTTGTTTATTTTT
CTAAATACATTCAAATATGTATCCGCTCATGAGACAATAACCCTGATAAATGCTTCAATAATATTGAAAA
AGGAAGAGTATGAGTATTCAACATTTCCGTGTCGCCCTTATTCCCTTTTTTGCGGCATTTTGCCTTCCTG
TTTTTGCTCACCCAGAAACGCTGGTGAAAGTAAAAGATGCTGAAGATCAGTTGGGTGCACGAGTGGGTTA
CATCGAACTGGATCTCAACAGCGGTAAGATCCTTGAGAGTTTTCGCCCCGAAGAACGTTTTCCAATGATG
AGCACTTTTAAAGTTCTGCTATGTGGCGCGGTATTATCCCGTATTGACGCCGGGCAAGAGCAACTCGGTC
GCCGCATACACTATTCTCAGAATGACTTGGTTGAGTACTCACCAGTCACAGAAAAGCATCTTACGGATGG
CATGACAGTAAGAGAATTATGCAGTGCTGCCATAACCATGAGTGATAACACTGCGGCCAACTTACTTCTG
ACAACGATCGGAGGACCGAAGGAGCTAACCGCTTTTTTGCACAACATGGGGGATCATGTAACTCGCCTTG
ATCGTTGGGAACCGGAGCTGAATGAAGCCATACCAAACGACGAGCGTGACACCACGATGCCTGTAGCAAT
GGCAACAACGTTGCGCAAACTATTAACTGGCGAACTACTTACTCTAGCTTCCCGGCAACAATTAATAGAC
TGGATGGAGGCGGATAAAGTTGCAGGACCACTTCTGCGCTCGGCCCTTCCGGCTGGCTGGTTTATTGCTG
ATAAATCTGGAGCCGGTGAGCGTGGGTCTCGCGGTATCATTGCAGCACTGGGGCCAGATGGTAAGCCCTC
CCGTATCGTAGTTATCTACACGACGGGGAGTCAGGCAACTATGGATGAACGAAATAGACAGATCGCTGAG
ATAGGTGCCTCACTGATTAAGCATTGGTAACTGTCAGACCAAGTTTACTCATATATACTTTAGATTGATT
TAAAACTTCATTTTTAATTTAAAAGGATCTAGGTGAAGATCCTTTTTGATAATCTCATGACCAAAATCCC
TTAACGTGAGTTTTCGTTCCACTGAGCGTCAGACCCCGTAGAAAAGATCAAAGGATCTTCTTGAGATCCT
TTTTTTCTGCGCGTAATCTGCTGCTTGCAAACAAAAAAACCACCGCTACCAGCGGTGGTTTGTTTGCCGG
ATCAAGAGCTACCAACTCTTTTTCCGAAGGTAACTGGCTTCAGCAGAGCGCAGATACCAAATACTGTTCT
TCTAGTGTAGCCGTAGTTAGGCCACCACTTCAAGAACTCTGTAGCACCGCCTACATACCTCGCTCTGCTA
ATCCTGTTACCAGTGGCTGCTGCCAGTGGCGATAAGTCGTGTCTTACCGGGTTGGACTCAAGACGATAGT
TACCGGATAAGGCGCAGCGGTCGGGCTGAACGGGGGGTTCGTGCACACAGCCCAGCTTGGAGCGAACGAC
CTACACCGAACTGAGATACCTACAGCGTGAGCTATGAGAAAGCGCCACGCTTCCCGAAGGGAGAAAGGCG
GACAGGTATCCGGTAAGCGGCAGGGTCGGAACAGGAGAGCGCACGAGGGAGCTTCCAGGGGGAAACGCCT
GGTATCTTTATAGTCCTGTCGGGTTTCGCCACCTCTGACTTGAGCGTCGATTTTTGTGATGCTCGTCAGG
GGGGCGGAGCCTATGGAAAAACGCCAGCAACGCGGCCTTTTTACGGTTCCTGGCCTTTTGCTGGCCTTTT
GCTCACATGGCTCGACAGATCTGCGCAGCACCATGGCCTGAAATAACCTCTGAAAGAGGAACTTGGTTAG
GTACCTTCTGAGGCGGAAAGAACCAGCTGTGGAATGTGTGTCAGTTAGGGTGTGGAAAGTCCCCAGGCTC
CCCAGCAGGCAGAAGTATGCAAAGCATGCATCTCAATTAGTCAGCAACCAGGTGTGGAAAGTCCCCAGGC
TCCCCAGCAGGCAGAAGTATGCAAAGCATGCATCTCAATTAGTCAGCAACCATAGTCCCGCCCCTAACTC
CGCCCATCCCGCCCCTAACTCCGCCCAGTTCCGCCCATTCTCCGCCCCATGGCTGACTAATTTTTTTTAT
TTATGCAGAGGCCGAGGCCGCCTCGGCCTCTGAGCTATTCCAGAAGTAGTGAGGAGGCTTTTTTGGAGGC
CTAGGCTTTTGCAAAAAGCTTGATTCTTCTGACACAACAGTCTCGAACTTAAGCTGCAGAAGTTGGTCGT
GAGGCACTGGGCAGGTAAGTATCAAGGTTACAAGACAGGTTTAAGGAGACCAATAGAAACTGGGCTTGTC
GAGACAGAGAAGACTCTTGCGTTTCTGATAGGCACCTATTGGTCTTACTGACATCCACTTTGCCTTTCTC
TCCACAGGTGTCCACTCCCAGTTCAATTACAGCTCTTAAGGCTAGAGTACTTAATACGACTCACTATAGG
CTAGCCACCATGGACTATAAGGACCACGACGGAGACTACAAGGATCATGATATTGATTACAAAGACGATG
ACGATAAGATGGCCCCAAAGAAGAAGCGGAAGGTCGGTATCCACGGAGTCCCAGCAGCCGTAGATTTGAG
AACTTTGGGATATTCACAGCAGCAGCAGGAAAAGATCAAGCCCAAAGTGAGGTCGACAGTCGCGCAGCAT
CACGAAGCGCTGGTGGGTCATGGGTTTACACATGCCCACATCGTAGCCTTGTCGCAGCACCCTGCAGCCC
TTGGCACGGTCGCCGTCAAGTACCAGGACATGATTGCGGCGTTGCCGGAAGCCACACATGAGGCGATCGT
CGGTGTGGGGAAACAGTGGAGCGGAGCCCGAGCGCTTGAGGCCCTGTTGACGGTCGCGGGAGAGCTGAGA
GGGCCTCCCCTTCAGCTGGACACGGGCCAGTTGCTGAAGATCGCGAAGCGGGGAGGAGTCACGGCGGTCG
AGGCGGTGCACGCGTGGCGCAATGCACTGACGGGTGCCC
