>Addgene plasmid #60026 | TALEN-mROSA26 ELD | addgene partial sequence | sequence record 100297 | chim-int-F 5'-TCTTACTGACATCCACTTTGCC-3'
CTCCCAGTTCAATTACAGCTCTTAAGGCTAGAGTACTTAATACGACTCACTATAGGCTAGCCACCATGGA
CTATAAGGACCACGACGGAGACTACAAGGATCATGATATTGATTACAAAGACGATGACGATAAGATGGCC
CCAAAGAAGAAGCGGAAGGTCGGTATCCACGGAGTCCCAGCAGCCGTAGATTTGAGAACTTTGGGATATT
CACAGCAGCAGCAGGAAAAGATCAAGCCCAAAGTGAGGTCGACAGTCGCGCAGCATCACGAAGCGCTGGT
GGGTCATGGGTTTACACATGCCCACATCGTAGCCTTGTCGCAGCACCCTGCAGCCCTTGGCACGGTCGCC
GTCAAGTACCAGGACATGATTGCGGCGTTGCCGGAAGCCACACATGAGGCGATCGTCGGTGTGGGGAAAC
AGTGGAGCGGAGCCCGAGCGCTTGAGGCCCTGTTGACGGTCGCGGGAGAGCTGAGAGGGCCTCCCCTTCA
GCTGGACACGGGCCAGTTGCTGAAGATCGCGAAGCGGGGAGGAGTCACGGCGGTCGAGGCGGTGCACGCG
TGGCGCAATGCACTGACGGGTGCCCCCCTGAACCTGACCCCGGACCAAGTGGTGGCTATCGCCAGCAACA
ATGGCGGCAAGCAAGCGCTCGAAACGGTGCAGCGGCTGTTGCCGGTGCTGTGCCAGGACCATGGCCTGAC
TCCGGACCAAGTGGTGGCTATCGCCAGCCACGATGGCGGCAAGCAAGCGCTCGAAACGGTGCAGCGGCTG
TTGCCGGTGCTGTGCCAGGACCATGGCCTGACTCCGGACCAAGTGGTGGCTATCGCCAGCCACGATGGCG
GCAAGCAAGCGCTCGAAACGGTGCAGCGGCTGTTGCCGGTGCTGTGCCAGGACCATGGCCTGACTCCGGA
CCAAGTGGTGGCTATCGCCAGCCACGATGGCGGCAAGCAAGCGCTCGAAACGGTGCAGCGGCTGTTGCCG
GTGCTGTGCCAGGACCATGGCCTGACCCCGGACCAAGTGGTGGCTATCGCCAGCAACATTGGCGGCAAGC
A
