>Addgene plasmid #60026 | TALEN-mROSA26 ELD | addgene partial sequence | sequence record 100299 | EBV-rev 5'-GTGGTTTGTCCAAACTCATC-3'
GTCTGCTCGAAGCGGCCGCTCTAGATTATGAGCGGAAATTGATCTCGCCATTGTTAAACTTGCGTCTGAC
TTCTTCCAGTGTCAGAGTTCCCGCTTTGATCATTTCTCCACCAATGAGCAGTTCCTCTACGGACAAAACC
GCACCATTGCAGTTCGTAATGTGATTCAACCGTGTGAGCTGGGCCTTATAGTTGCCTTTGAAATGCCCAG
AGACAAACAAAAACTTAAACTCGGTCACTGATGAAGGATACACTTTCCACCACTCATTTGGATTGAGGTG
TTTGTCCCTGGTCTGATTTTCTTCGACATAACGTTCCATCTCATCTGCCTGCCCGATGGGAAGATTGTAC
CCACCGCTGTAGGCTTTCGTGTCGACGATCACTCCGTAATCAATCGGGCTCCCCACCGTATAGATTGCTC
CGTCGGGTTTTCGTGATCCACCGAGATGCTTCCCTCGGTATCCATAAACCTTCATAAAGAACTCCATTAC
CTTCATCTCAAGGATTCTGTCTTGAGTCGAGTTCCTAGCAATTTCGATAAGTTCGATGTATTCATGCGGT
ACGTATTTCAATTTGTGCCGCAGCTCCGACTTTTTCTCCTCAAGTTCACTCTTCACGAGTTGGGAACCTG
CCACTCGATGTGATGTCCTCTCGGGAATCCTTCTGTTGGTCCGCTTAATCAATGCAGGCGCGTGCGGGAG
CCCCTTCTTCACCGCATCCAAGGCGGGTCGTCCGCCGAGGCAGGCCAGCGCTACGAGGTGGTCGTTGGTC
AACGCGGCCAACGCCGGATCAGGCCGGCTCAGCTGGGCCACAATGCTTTCGAGCGCTTGCTTGCCGCCAT
CGTGGCTGGCGATAGCCACCACTTGGTCCGGGGTCAGGCCATGGTCCTGGCACAGCACCGGCAACAGCCG
CTGCACCGTTTCGAGCGCTTGCTTGCCGCCATTGTTGCTGGCGATAGCCACCACTTGGTCCGGGGTCAGG
CCATGGTCCTGGCACAGCACCGGCAACAGCCGCTGCACCGTTTCGAGCGCTTGCTTGCCGCCATCGTGGC
TGG
