>Addgene plasmid #60026 | TALEN-mROSA26 ELD | addgene partial sequence | sequence record 100302 | zTALE-R 5'-CTTCTTCACCGCATCCAAG-3'
GCAGGCCAGCGCTACGAGGTGGTCGTTGGTCAACGCGGCCAACGCCGGATCAGGCCGGCTCAGCTGGGCC
ACAATGCTTTCGAGCGCTTGCTTGCCGCCATCGTGGCTGGCGATAGCCACCACTTGGTCCGGGGTCAGGC
CATGGTCCTGGCACAGCACCGGCAACAGCCGCTGCACCGTTTCGAGCGCTTGCTTGCCGCCATTGTTGCT
GGCGATAGCCACCACTTGGTCCGGGGTCAGGCCATGGTCCTGGCACAGCACCGGCAACAGCCGCTGCACC
GTTTCGAGCGCTTGCTTGCCGCCATCGTGGCTGGCGATAGCCACCACTTGGTCCGGAGTCAGGCCATGGT
CCTGGCACAGCACCGGCAACAGCCGCTGCACCGTTTCGAGCGCTTGCTTGCCGCCATCGTGGCTGGCGAT
AGCCACCACTTGGTCCGGAGTCAGGCCATGGTCCTGGCACAGCACCGGCAACAGCCGCTGCACCGTTTCG
AGCGCTTGCTTGCCGCCATCGTGGCTGGCGATAGCCACCACTTGGTCCGGAGTCAGGCCATGGTCCTGGC
ACAGCACCGGCAACAGCCGCTGCACCGTTTCGAGCGCTTGCTTGCCGCCACCGTTGCTGGCGATAGCCAC
CACTTGGTCCGGGGTCAGGCCATGGTCCTGGCACAGCACCGGCAACAGCCGCTGCACCGTTTCGAGCGCT
TGCTTGCCGCCATCGTGGCTGGCGATAGCCACCACTTGGTCCGGGGTCAGGCCATGGTCCTGGCACAGCA
CCGGCAACAGCCGCTGCACCGTTTCGAGCGCTTGCTTGCCGCCAATGTTGCTGGCGATAGCCACCACTTG
GTCCGGGGTCAGGCCATGGTCCTGGCACAGCACCGGCAACAGCCGCTGCACCGTTTCGAGCGCTTGCTTG
CCGCCATTGTTGCTGGCGATAGCCACCACTTGGTCCGGGGTCAGGCCATGGTCCTGGCACAGCACCGGCA
ACAGCCGCTGCACCGTTTCGAGCGCTTGCTTGCCGCCAATGTTGCTGGCGATAGCCACCACTTGGTCCGG
GGTCAGGCCATGGTCCTGGCACAGCACCGG
