>Addgene plasmid #60026 | TALEN-mROSA26 ELD | addgene partial sequence | sequence record 100304 | zTALE-F 5'-CTCCCCTTCAGCTGGACAC-3'
GGGAGGAGTCACGGCGGTCGAGGCGGTGCACGCGTGGCGCAATGCACTGACGGGTGCCCCCCTGAACCTG
ACCCCGGACCAAGTGGTGGCTATCGCCAGCAACAATGGCGGCAAGCAAGCGCTCGAAACGGTGCAGCGGC
TGTTGCCGGTGCTGTGCCAGGACCATGGCCTGACTCCGGACCAAGTGGTGGCTATCGCCAGCCACGATGG
CGGCAAGCAAGCGCTCGAAACGGTGCAGCGGCTGTTGCCGGTGCTGTGCCAGGACCATGGCCTGACTCCG
GACCAAGTGGTGGCTATCGCCAGCCACGATGGCGGCAAGCAAGCGCTCGAAACGGTGCAGCGGCTGTTGC
CGGTGCTGTGCCAGGACCATGGCCTGACTCCGGACCAAGTGGTGGCTATCGCCAGCCACGATGGCGGCAA
GCAAGCGCTCGAAACGGTGCAGCGGCTGTTGCCGGTGCTGTGCCAGGACCATGGCCTGACCCCGGACCAA
GTGGTGGCTATCGCCAGCAACATTGGCGGCAAGCAAGCGCTCGAAACGGTGCAGCGGCTGTTGCCGGTGC
TGTGCCAGGACCATGGCCTGACCCCGGACCAAGTGGTGGCTATCGCCAGCAACAATGGCGGCAAGCAAGC
GCTCGAAACGGTGCAGCGGCTGTTGCCGGTGCTGTGCCAGGACCATGGCCTGACCCCGGACCAAGTGGTG
GCTATCGCCAGCAACATTGGCGGCAAGCAAGCGCTCGAAACGGTGCAGCGGCTGTTGCCGGTGCTGTGCC
AGGACCATGGCCTGACCCCGGACCAAGTGGTGGCTATCGCCAGCAACATTGGCGGCAAGCAAGCGCTCGA
AACGGTGCAGCGGCTGTTGCCGGTGCTGTGCCAGGACCATGGCCTGACCCCGGACCAAGTGGTGGCTATC
GCCAGCAACAATGGCGGCAAGCAAGCGCTCGAAACGGTGCAGCGGCTGTTGCCGGTGCTGTGCCAGGA
