>Addgene plasmid #60026 | TALEN-mROSA26 ELD | addgene partial sequence | sequence record 100305 | TALEN sequence, assembled by Addgene
CTCCCAGTTCAATTACAGCTCTTAAGGCTAGAGTACTTAATACGACTCACTATAGGCTAGCCACCATGGA
CTATAAGGACCACGACGGAGACTACAAGGATCATGATATTGATTACAAAGACGATGACGATAAGATGGCC
CCAAAGAAGAAGCGGAAGGTCGGTATCCACGGAGTCCCAGCAGCCGTAGATTTGAGAACTTTGGGATATT
CACAGCAGCAGCAGGAAAAGATCAAGCCCAAAGTGAGGTCGACAGTCGCGCAGCATCACGAAGCGCTGGT
GGGTCATGGGTTTACACATGCCCACATCGTAGCCTTGTCGCAGCACCCTGCAGCCCTTGGCACGGTCGCC
GTCAAGTACCAGGACATGATTGCGGCGTTGCCGGAAGCCACACATGAGGCGATCGTCGGTGTGGGGAAAC
AGTGGAGCGGAGCCCGAGCGCTTGAGGCCCTGTTGACGGTCGCGGGAGAGCTGAGAGGGCCTCCCCTTCA
GCTGGACACGGGCCAGTTGCTGAAGATCGCGAAGCGGGGAGGAGTCACGGCGGTCGAGGCGGTGCACGCG
TGGCGCAATGCACTGACGGGTGCCCCCCTGAACCTGACCCCGGACCAAGTGGTGGCTATCGCCAGCAACA
ATGGCGGCAAGCAAGCGCTCGAAACGGTGCAGCGGCTGTTGCCGGTGCTGTGCCAGGACCATGGCCTGAC
TCCGGACCAAGTGGTGGCTATCGCCAGCCACGATGGCGGCAAGCAAGCGCTCGAAACGGTGCAGCGGCTG
TTGCCGGTGCTGTGCCAGGACCATGGCCTGACTCCGGACCAAGTGGTGGCTATCGCCAGCCACGATGGCG
GCAAGCAAGCGCTCGAAACGGTGCAGCGGCTGTTGCCGGTGCTGTGCCAGGACCATGGCCTGACTCCGGA
CCAAGTGGTGGCTATCGCCAGCCACGATGGCGGCAAGCAAGCGCTCGAAACGGTGCAGCGGCTGTTGCCG
GTGCTGTGCCAGGACCATGGCCTGACCCCGGACCAAGTGGTGGCTATCGCCAGCAACATTGGCGGCAAGC
AAGCGCTCGAAACGGTGCAGCGGCTGTTGCCGGTGCTGTGCCAGGACCATGGCCTGACCCCGGACCAAGT
GGTGGCTATCGCCAGCAACAATGGCGGCAAGCAAGCGCTCGAAACGGTGCAGCGGCTGTTGCCGGTGCTG
TGCCAGGACCATGGCCTGACCCCGGACCAAGTGGTGGCTATCGCCAGCAACATTGGCGGCAAGCAAGCGC
TCGAAACGGTGCAGCGGCTGTTGCCGGTGCTGTGCCAGGACCATGGCCTGACCCCGGACCAAGTGGTGGC
TATCGCCAGCAACATTGGCGGCAAGCAAGCGCTCGAAACGGTGCAGCGGCTGTTGCCGGTGCTGTGCCAG
GACCATGGCCTGACCCCGGACCAAGTGGTGGCTATCGCCAGCAACAATGGCGGCAAGCAAGCGCTCGAAA
CGGTGCAGCGGCTGTTGCCGGTGCTGTGCCAGGACCATGGCCTGACCCCGGACCAAGTGGTGGCTATCGC
CAGCAACATTGGCGGCAAGCAAGCGCTCGAAACGGTGCAGCGGCTGTTGCCGGTGCTGTGCCAGGACCAT
GGCCTGACCCCGGACCAAGTGGTGGCTATCGCCAGCCACGATGGCGGCAAGCAAGCGCTCGAAACGGTGC
AGCGGCTGTTGCCGGTGCTGTGCCAGGACCATGGCCTGACCCCGGACCAAGTGGTGGCTATCGCCAGCAA
CGGTGGCGGCAAGCAAGCGCTCGAAACGGTGCAGCGGCTGTTGCCGGTGCTGTGCCAGGACCATGGCCTG
ACTCCGGACCAAGTGGTGGCTATCGCCAGCCACGATGGCGGCAAGCAAGCGCTCGAAACGGTGCAGCGGC
TGTTGCCGGTGCTGTGCCAGGACCATGGCCTGACTCCGGACCAAGTGGTGGCTATCGCCAGCCACGATGG
CGGCAAGCAAGCGCTCGAAACGGTGCAGCGGCTGTTGCCGGTGCTGTGCCAGGACCATGGCCTGACTCCG
GACCAAGTGGTGGCTATCGCCAGCCACGATGGCGGCAAGCAAGCGCTCGAAACGGTGCAGCGGCTGTTGC
CGGTGCTGTGCCAGGACCATGGCCTGACCCCGGACCAAGTGGTGGCTATCGCCAGCAACAATGGCGGCAA
GCAAGCGCTCGAAACGGTGCAGCGGCTGTTGCCGGTGCTGTGCCAGGACCATGGCCTGACCCCGGACCAA
GTGGTGGCTATCGCCAGCCACGATGGCGGCAAGCAAGCGCTCGAAAGCATTGTGGCCCAGCTGAGCCGGC
CTGATCCGGCGTTGGCCGCGTTGACCAACGACCACCTCGTAGCGCTGGCCTGCCTCGGCGGACGACCCGC
CTTGGATGCGGTGAAGAAGGGGCTCCCGCACGCGCCTGCATTGATTAAGCGGACCAACAGAAGGATTCCC
GAGAGGACATCACATCGAGTGGCAGGTTCCCAACTCGTGAAGAGTGAACTTGAGGAGAAAAAGTCGGAGC
TGCGGCACAAATTGAAATACGTACCGCATGAATACATCGAACTTATCGAAATTGCTAGGAACTCGACTCA
AGACAGAATCCTTGAGATGAAGGTAATGGAGTTCTTTATGAAGGTTTATGGATACCGAGGGAAGCATCTC
GGTGGATCACGAAAACCCGACGGAGCAATCTATACGGTGGGGAGCCCGATTGATTACGGAGTGATCGTCG
ACACGAAAGCCTACAGCGGTGGGTACAATCTTCCCATCGGGCAGGCAGATGAGATGGAACGTTATGTCGA
AGAAAATCAGACCAGGGACAAACACCTCAATCCAAATGAGTGGTGGAAAGTGTATCCTTCATCAGTGACC
GAGTTTAAGTTTTTGTTTGTCTCTGGGCATTTCAAAGGCAACTATAAGGCCCAGCTCACACGGTTGAATC
ACATTACGAACTGCAATGGTGCGGTTTTGTCCGTAGAGGAACTGCTCATTGGTGGAGAAATGATCAAAGC
GGGAACTCTGACACTGGAAGAAGTCAGACGCAAGTTTAACAATGGCGAGATCAATTTCCGCTCATAATCT
AGAGCGGCCGCTTCGAGCAGAC
